>Addgene plasmid #73525 | pX330-sgRNA_Dgcr8_1 | addgene partial sequence | sequence record 139743 | BGH-rev 5'-TAGAAGGCACAGTCGAGG-3'
CTTTTTCTTTTTTGCCTGGCCGGCCTTTTTCGTGGCCGCCGGCCTTTTGTCGCCTCCCAGCTGAGACAGG
TCGATCCGTGTCTCGTACAGGCCGGTGATGCTCTGGTGGATCAGGGTGGCGTCCAGCACCTCTTTGGTGC
TGGTGTACCTCTTCCGGTCGATGGTGGTGTCAAAGTACTTGAAGGCGGCAGGGGCTCCCAGATTGGTCAG
GGTAAACAGGTGGATGATATTCTCGGCCTGCTCTCTGATGGGCTTATCCCGGTGCTTGTTGTAGGCGGAC
AGCACTTTGTCCAGATTAGCGTCGGCCAGGATCACTCTCTTGGAGAACTCGCTGATCTGCTCGATGATCT
CGTCCAGGTAGTGCTTGTGCTGTTCCACAAACAGCTGTTTCTGCTCATTATCCTCGGGGGAGCCCTTCAG
CTTCTCATAGTGGCTGGCCAGGTACAGGAAGTTCACATATTTGGAGGGCAGGGCCAGTTCGTTTCCCTTC
TGCAGTTCGCCGGCAGAGGCCAGCATTCTCTTCCGGCCGTTTTCCAGCTCGAACAGGGAGTACTTAGGCA
GCTTGATGATCAGGTCCTTTTTCACTTCTTTGTAGCCCTTGGCTTCCAGAAAGTCGATGGGATTCTTCTC
GAAGCTGCTTCTTTCCATGATGGTGATCCCCAGCAGCTCTTTCACACTCTTCAGTTTCTTGGACTTGCCC
TTTTCCACTTTGGCCACCACCAGCACAGAATAGGCCACGGTGGGGCTGTCGAAGCCGCCGTACTTCTTAG
GGTCCCAGTCCT
