>Addgene plasmid #73525 | pX330-sgRNA_Dgcr8_1 | addgene partial sequence | sequence record 139744 | hU6-F 5'-GAGGGCCTATTTCCCATGATT-3'
ATTGGAATTAATTTGACTGTAAACACAAAGATATTAGTACAAAATACGTGACGTAGAAAGTAATAATTTC
TTGGGTAGTTTGCAGTTTTAAAATTATGTTTTAAAATGGACTATCATATGCTTACCGTAACTTGAAAGTA
TTTCGATTTCTTGGCTTTATATATCTTGTGGAAAGGACGAAACACCGGCTGGGTGTGCTCCTGGAGTGTT
TTAGAGCTAGAAATAGCAAGTTAAAATAAGGCTAGTCCGTTATCAACTTGAAAAAGTGGCACCGAGTCGG
TGCTTTTTTGTTTTAGAGCTAGAAATAGCAAGTTAAAATAAGGCTAGTCCGTTTTTAGCGCGTGCGCCAA
TTCTGCAGACAAATGGCTCTAGAGGTACCCGTTACATAACTTACGGTAAATGGCCCGCCTGGCTGACCGC
CCAACGACCCCCGCCCATTGACGTCAATAGTAACGCCAATAGGGACTTTCCATTGACGTCAATGGGTGGA
GTATTTACGGTAAACTGCCCACTTGGCAGTACATCAAGTGTATCATATGCCAAGTACGCCCCCTATTGAC
GTCAATGACGGTAAATGGCCCGCCTGGCATTGTGCCCAGTACATGACCTTATGGGACTTTCCTACTTGGC
AGTACATCTACGTATTAGTCATCGCTATTACCATGGTCGAGGTGAGCCCCACGTTCTGCTTCACTCTCCC
CA
