[The description below was written by a language model from this plasmid's Addgene catalogue record.]
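Description:
pX330-sgRNA_Dgcr8_1 is an all-in-one CRISPR/Cas9 plasmid for mammalian cells, built on the pX330-U6-Chimeric_BB-CBh-hSpCas9 backbone (about 8.5 kb without insert). It is propagated in E. coli as a high-copy plasmid under ampicillin selection. The record lists no mammalian selection marker or reporter, and no feature table was supplied, so other backbone elements cannot be confirmed beyond what the backbone name and catalogue fields imply.

The construct carries two expression units. A human U6 (RNA polymerase III) promoter drives a chimeric single guide RNA, into which a short protospacer targeting mouse Dgcr8 was inserted at the paired BbsI sites. These sites were destroyed during cloning, as is usual for this type IIS oligo-insertion strategy, which fuses the guide directly to the sgRNA scaffold. The record gives the insert size as 19 bp, although the listed guide sequence is 20 nucleotides long, a small discrepancy that the record does not explain. The second unit, as indicated by the backbone name, uses the CBh hybrid promoter to express a human codon-optimized Streptococcus pyogenes Cas9. Delivering the single plasmid into cells therefore supplies both the nuclease and its targeting RNA.

The "_1" suffix suggests it is one of a set of Dgcr8 guides, though the record does not say so. Dgcr8 encodes the Microprocessor cofactor required for canonical microRNA processing. The associated publication concerns DGCR8 function in the exit of mouse embryonic stem cells from pluripotency, consistent with use of this plasmid to disrupt or edit the Dgcr8 locus in mouse cells.
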