Addgene plasmid #73525: pX330-sgRNA_Dgcr8_1
Purpose: Expresses a human codon-optimized SpCas9 and sgRNA targeting Dgcr8
Depositing lab: Constance Ciaudo. Depositing organization: ETH Zurich (Swiss Federal Institute of Technology). Publication: Noncanonical function of DGCR8 controls mESC exit from pluripotency. Cirera-Salinas D, Yu J, Bodak M, Ngondo RP, Herbert KM, Ciaudo C. J Cell Biol. 2017 Jan 18. pii: jcb.201606073. doi: 10.1083/jcb.201606073. PubMed 28100686.
Backbone
  Vector backbone: X330-U6-Chimeric_BB-CBh-hSpCas9
  Backbone manufacturer: Feng Zhang (Addgene plasmid # 42230)
  Backbone size w/o insert (bp): 8506
  Vector type: Mammalian Expression, CRISPR
Growth in bacteria
  Bacterial resistance: Ampicillin, 100 μg/mL
  Growth temperature: 37°C
  Growth strain: DH5alpha
  Copy number: High Copy
Gene/Insert
  Gene/Insert name: DGCR8
  gRNA/shRNA sequence: GCTGGGTGTGCTCCTGGAGT
  Species: M. musculus (mouse)
  Insert size (bp): 19
  Promoter: hU6
  Cloning method: Restriction Enzyme; 5′ cloning site BbsI (destroyed during cloning); 3′ cloning site BbsI (destroyed during cloning)
  Sequencing primers: 5′ agggatggttggttggtggg; 3′ CCAATCCTCCCCCTTGCTGT
Terms and licenses: Academic/Nonprofit Terms; Industry Terms: Not Available to Industry
How to cite: pX330-sgRNA_Dgcr8_1 was a gift from Constance Ciaudo (Addgene plasmid # 73525 ; http://n2t.net/addgene:73525 ; RRID:Addgene_73525)
